>Addgene plasmid #153776 | pGBW-m4133139 | addgene full sequence | sequence record 307367 | Addgene NGS Result
CACCATGATAGAACTATCGCTCATCGACTTTTATCTGTGCTTCTTGGCTTTCCTGCTTTTTCTGGTGCTC
ATTATGCTAATCATTTTTTGGTTCAGTCTGGAGTTACAAGATCATAATGAGACATGTCACGCCGAAAACC
TTTACTTTCAGTCGTACCCCTATGACGTACCAGATTATGCGTAAGCTAGCTTGACTGACTGAGATACAGC
GTACCTTCAGCTCACAGACATGATAAGATACATTGATGAGTTTGGACAAACCACAACTAGAATGCAGTGA
AAAAAATGCTTTATTTGTGAAATTTGTGATGCTATTGCTTTATTTGTAACCATTATAAGCTGCAATAAAC
AAGTTAACAACAACAATTGCATTCATTTTATGTTTCAGGTTCAGGGGGAGGTGTGGGAGGTTTTTTAAAG
CAAGTAAAACCTCTACAAATGTGGTATTGGCCCATCTCTATCGGTATCGTAGCATAACCCCTTGGGGCCT
CTAAACGGGTCTTGAGGGGTTTTTTGTGCCCCTCGGGCCGGATTGCTATCTACCGGCATTGGCGCAGAAA
AAAATGCCTGATGCGACGCTGCGCGTCTTATACTCCCACATATGCCAGATTCAGCAACGGATACGGCTTC
CCCAACTTGCCCACTTCCATACGTGTCCTCCTTACCAGAAATTTATCCTTAAGGTCGTCAGCTATCCTGC
AGGCGATCTCTCGATTTCGATCAAGACATTCCTTTAATGGTCTTTTCTGGACACCACTAGGGGTCAGAAG
TAGTTCATCAAACTTTCTTCCCTCCCTAATCTCATTGGTTACCTTGGGCTATCGAAACTTAATTAACCAG
TCAAGTCAGCTACTTGGCGAGATCGACTTGTCTGGGTTTCGACTACGCTCAGAATTGCGTCAGTCAAGTT
CGATCTGGTCCTTGCTATTGCACCCGTTCTCCGATTACGAGTTTCATTTAAATCATGTGAGCAAAAGGCC
AGCAAAAGGCCAGGAACCGTAAAAAGGCCGCGTTGCTGGCGTTTTTCCATAGGCTCCGCCCCCCTGACGA
GCATCACAAAAATCGACGCTCAAGTCAGAGGTGGCGAAACCCGACAGGACTATAAAGATACCAGGCGTTT
CCCCCTGGAAGCTCCCTCGTGCGCTCTCCTGTTCCGACCCTGCCGCTTACCGGATACCTGTCCGCCTTTC
TCCCTTCGGGAAGCGTGGCGCTTTCTCATAGCTCACGCTGTAGGTATCTCAGTTCGGTGTAGGTCGTTCG
CTCCAAGCTGGGCTGTGTGCACGAACCCCCCGTTCAGCCCGACCGCTGCGCCTTATCCGGTAACTATCGT
CTTGAGTCCAACCCGGTAAGACACGACTTATCGCCACTGGCAGCAGCCACTGGTAACAGGATTAGCAGAG
CGAGGTATGTAGGCGGTGCTACAGAGTTCTTGAAGTGGTGGCCTAACTACGGCTACACTAGAAGAACAGT
ATTTGGTATCTGCGCTCTGCTGAAGCCAGTTACCTTCGGAAAAAGAGTTGGTAGCTCTTGATCCGGCAAA
CAAACCACCGCTGGTAGCGGTGGTTTTTTTGTTTGCAAGCAGCAGATTACGCGCAGAAAAAAAGGATCTC
AAGAAGATCCTTTGATCTTTTCTACGGGGTCTGACGCTCAGTGGAACGAAAACTCACGTTAAGGGATTTT
GGTCATGAGATTATCAAAAAGGATCTTCACCTAGATCCTTTTAAATTAAAAATGAAGTTTTAAATCAATC
TAAAGTATATATGAGTAAACTTGGTCTGACAGTTACCAATGCTTAATCAGTGAGGCACCTATCTCAGCGA
TCTGTCTATTTCGTTCATCCATAGTTGCATTTAAATTTCCGAACTCTCCAAGGCCCTCGTCGGAAAATCT
TCAAACCTTTCGTCCGATCCATCTTGCAGGCTACCTCTCGAACGAACTATCGCAAGTCTCTTGGCCGGCC
TTGCGCCTTGGCTATTGCTTGGCAGCGCCTATCGCCAGGTATTACTCCAATCCCGAATATCCGAGATCGG
GATCACCCGAGAGAAGTTCAACCTACATCCTCAATCCCGATCTATCCGAGATCCGAGGAATATCGAAATC
GGGGCGCGCCTGGTGTACCGAGAACGATCCTCTCAGTGCGAGTCTCGACGATCCATATCGTTGCTTGGCA
GTCAGCCAGTCGGAATCCAGCTTGGGACCCAGGAAGTCCAATCGTCAGATATTGTACTCAAGCCTGGTCA
CGGCAGCGTACCGATCTGTTTAAACCTAGATATTGATAGTCTGATCGGTCAACGTATAATCGAGTCCTAG
CTTTTGCAAACATCTATCAAGAGACAGGATCAGCAGGAGGCTTTCGCATGAGTATTCAACATTTCCGTGT
CGCCCTTATTCCCTTTTTTGCGGCATTTTGCCTTCCTGTTTTTGCTCACCCAGAAACGCTGGTGAAAGTA
AAAGATGCTGAAGATCAGTTGGGTGCGCGAGTGGGTTACATCGAACTGGATCTCAACAGCGGTAAGATCC
TTGAGAGTTTTCGCCCCGAAGAACGCTTTCCAATGATGAGCACTTTTAAAGTTCTGCTATGTGGCGCGGT
ATTATCCCGTATTGACGCCGGGCAAGAGCAACTCGGTCGCCGCATACACTATTCTCAGAATGACTTGGTT
GAGTATTCACCAGTCACAGAAAAGCATCTTACGGATGGCATGACAGTAAGAGAATTATGCAGTGCTGCCA
TAACCATGAGTGATAACACTGCGGCCAACTTACTTCTGACAACGATTGGAGGACCGAAGGAGCTAACCGC
TTTTTTGCACAACATGGGGGATCATGTAACTCGCCTTGATCGTTGGGAACCGGAGCTGAATGAAGCCATA
CCAAACGACGAGCGTGACACCACGATGCCTGTAGCAATGGCAACAACCTTGCGTAAACTATTAACTGGCG
AACTACTTACTCTAGCTTCCCGGCAACAGTTGATAGACTGGATGGAGGCGGATAAAGTTGCAGGACCACT
TCTGCGCTCGGCCCTTCCGGCTGGCTGGTTTATTGCTGATAAATCTGGAGCCGGTGAGCGTGGGTCTCGC
GGTATCATTGCAGCACTGGGGCCAGATGGTAAGCCCTCCCGTATCGTAGTTATCTACACGACGGGGAGTC
AGGCAACTATGGATGAACGAAATAGACAGATCGCTGAGATAGGTGCCTCACTGATTAAGCATTGGTAACC
GATTCTAGGTGCATTGGCGCAGAAAAAAATGCCTGATGCGACGCTGCGCGTCTTATACTCCCACATATGC
CAGATTCAGCAACGGATACGGCTTCCCCAACTTGCCCACTTCCATACGTGTCCTCCTTACCAGAAATTTA
TCCTTAAGATCCCGAATCGTTTAAACTCGACTCTGGCTCTATCGAATCTCCGTCGTTTCGAGCTTACGCG
AACAGCCGTGGCGCTCATTTGCTCGTCGGGCATCGAATCTCGTCAGCTATCGTCAGCTTACCTTTTTGGC
AGCGATCGCGGCTCCCGACATCTTGGACCATTAGCTCCACAGGTATCTTCTTCCCTCTAGTGGTCATAAC
AGCAGCTTCAGCTACCTCTCAATTCAAAAAACCCCTCAAGACCCGTTTAGAGGCCCCAAGGGGTTATGCT
ATCAATCGTTGCGTTACACACACAAAAAACCAACACACATCCATCTTCGATGGATAGCGATTTTATTATC
TAACTGCTGATCGAGTGTAGCCAGATCTAGTAATCAATTACGGGGTCATTAGTTCATAGCCCATATATGG
AGTTCCGCGTTACATAACTTACGGTAAATGGCCCGCCTGGCTGACCGCCCAACGACCCCCGCCCATTGAC
GTCAATAATGACGTATGTTCCCATAGTAACGCCAATAGGGACTTTCCATTGACGTCAATGGGTGGAGTAT
TTACGGTAAACTGCCCACTTGGCAGTACATCAAGTGTATCATATGCCAAGTACGCCCCCTATTGACGTCA
ATGACGGTAAATGGCCCGCCTGGCATTATGCCCAGTACATGACCTTATGGGACTTTCCTACTTGGCAGTA
CATCTACGTATTAGTCATCGCTATTACCATGCTGATGCGGTTTTGGCAGTACATCAATGGGCGTGGATAG
CGGTTTGACTCACGGGGATTTCCAAGTCTCCACCCCATTGACGTCAATGGGAGTTTGTTTTGGCACCAAA
ATCAACGGGACTTTCCAAAATGTCGTAACAACTCCGCCCCATTGACGCAAATGGGCGGTAGGCGTGTACG
GTGGGAGGTCTATATAAGCAGAGCTGGTTTAGTGAACCGTCAGATCAGATCTTTGTCGATCCTACCATCC
ACTCGACACACCCGCCAGCGGCCGC
Features (pLannotate 1.2.2; 16 found; start..end, strand, type, name):
      5..133     +  CDS            NS7B_SARS2: Experimental evidence at protein level: Swiss-Prot protein existence level 1. From Severe acute respiratory syndrome coronavirus 2 (2019-nCoV) (SARS-CoV-2).
    234..355     -  polyA_signal   SV40 poly(A) signal: SV40 polyadenylation signal
    378..447     -  CDS            large T antigen (fragment): large T antigen from SV40 (simian virus 40)
    470..516     +  terminator     T7 terminator: transcription terminator for bacteriophage T7 RNA polymerase
    546..682     +  terminator     rrnG terminator: transcription terminator from the E. coli ribosomal RNA rrnG operon (Albrechtsen et al., 1991)
    727..798     +  misc_feature   3' β-globin insulator: insulator downstream of the human β-globin locus (Farrell et al., 2002)
   1024..1612    -  rep_origin     ori: high-copy-number ColE1/pMB1/pBR322/pUC origin of replication
   1784..1848    -  CDS            bla(M) (fragment): β-lactamase lacking the signal sequence; bla(M); allows cytosolic expression of β-lactamase
   2358..3218    +  CDS            AmpR: β-lactamase; bla; confers resistance to ampicillin, carbenicillin, and related antibiotics
   3231..3367    +  terminator     rrnG terminator: transcription terminator from the E. coli ribosomal RNA rrnG operon (Albrechtsen et al., 1991)
   3519..3590    +  misc_feature   5' β-globin insulator: insulator upstream of the human β-globin locus (Farrell et al., 2002)
   3595..3641    -  terminator     T7 terminator: transcription terminator for bacteriophage T7 RNA polymerase
   3659..3707    -  polyA_signal   poly(A) signal: synthetic polyadenylation signal
   3788..4091    +  enhancer       CMV enhancer: human cytomegalovirus immediate early enhancer
   4164..4181    -  promoter       CMV promoter (fragment): human cytomegalovirus (CMV) immediate early promoter
   4244..4295    +  promoter       CMVd2 promoter: truncated human cytomegalovirus (CMV) immediate early promoter that yields moderately reduced expression relative to the full-length promoter
