[The description below was written by a language model from this plasmid's Addgene catalogue record and pLannotate feature annotations shown in this document.]
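Description:
pGBW-m4133139 is a mammalian expression plasmid built on the pTwist_CMV_6 backbone that carries the wild-type open reading frame for SARS-CoV-2 ORF7b, a very small accessory protein of the virus. It is propagated in E. coli as a high-copy plasmid through a ColE1/pUC-type origin of replication and is selected with ampicillin via the AmpR β-lactamase gene. No mammalian selection marker is annotated, so the plasmid appears suited to transient transfection rather than stable line selection.

The full sequenced record (about 4.4 kb) is circular, with the ORF7b coding sequence annotated near the start of the numbering and the CMV enhancer and CMV promoter elements lying just upstream of it across the origin of the map. The annotation software matched the promoter region only as a short CMV fragment and a truncated CMVd2 form, while the catalogue simply lists the promoter as CMV. According to the catalogue, the backbone supplies a C-terminal tag consisting of a TEV protease cleavage site followed by an HA epitope, which would allow immunodetection or pull-down of the protein and removal of the tag. These elements are not called out in the feature table but would fit in the unannotated stretch after the ORF. An SV40 polyadenylation signal follows the insert, although it is annotated on the opposite strand.

The expression cassette is flanked by 5' and 3' β-globin insulator elements, and bacterial T7 and rrnG terminators plus a synthetic poly(A) signal shield it from read-through transcription from the backbone. The construct is intended for expressing tagged ORF7b in mammalian cells. The record gives no more specific application.
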