Addgene plasmid #153776: pGBW-m4133139
Purpose: Mammalian expression plasmid for SARS-CoV-2 ORF7b
Depositing lab: Ginkgo Bioworks & Benjie Chen. Depositing organization: Ginkgo Bioworks.
Backbone
  Vector backbone: pTwist_CMV_6
  Backbone size w/o insert (bp): 4180
  Vector type: Mammalian Expression
Growth in bacteria
  Bacterial resistance: Ampicillin, 100 μg/mL
  Growth temperature: 37°C
  Growth strain: DH5alpha
  Copy number: High Copy
Gene/Insert
  Gene/Insert name: SARS-CoV-2 ORF7b
  Species: Severe acute respiratory syndrome coronavirus 2
  Insert size (bp): 125
  Mutation: wt
  Entrez Gene: ORF7b (a.k.a. GU280_gp08)
  Promoter: CMV
  Tag / fusion protein: Cleavable TEV;HA (C terminal on backbone)
  Cloning method: Unknown
Resource information
  A portion of this plasmid was derived from a plasmid made by: GinkgoBioworks
Depositor comments: NCBI reference sequence: 43740574
How to cite: pGBW-m4133139 was a gift from Ginkgo Bioworks & Benjie Chen (Addgene plasmid # 153776 ; http://n2t.net/addgene:153776 ; RRID:Addgene_153776)
